>Addgene plasmid #168909 | pEntry_HCoV-HKU1-nsp12 | addgene full sequence | sequence record 345067 | Addgene NGS Result
CAAATAATGATTTTATTTTGACTGATAGTGACCTGTTCGTTGCAACAAATTGATGAGCAATGCTTTTTTA
TAATGCCAACTTTGTACAAAAAAGCAGAAGGGCCGTCAAGGCCAGGATCCATGGGATCCTCTAAAGATTT
AAATTTTTTAAACCGGGTTCGGGGTACTAGTGTGAATGCCCGGCTAGTACCCTGTGCTAGTGGTTTATCT
ACTGATGTTCAATTAAGGGCATTTGACATTTGTAATACCAATAGAGCTGGTATAGGTTTATATTATAAAG
TGAATTGTTGCCGTTTTCAGCGTATAGATGACGACGGTAATAAATTGGATAAGTTCTTTGTTGTCAAAAG
AACTAATTTAGAAGTTTATAATAAAGAGAAAACTTATTATGAGTTGACTAAAAGTTGTGGTGTTGTGGCT
GAACATGATTTCTTTACATTTGATATTGATGGTAGTCGCGTGCCACATATAGTTCGTAGGAATCTTTCAA
AGTATACTATGTTAGATCTTTGCTATGCATTGCGTCATTTTGATCGTAATGATTGTTCAATATTGTGTGA
AATTCTTTGTGAGTATGCTGATTGTAAAGAATCCTACTTTTCTAAGAAAGATTGGTATGATTTTGTTGAA
AATCCTGATATTATTAATATATATAAAAAATTAGGCCCTATTTTTAATAGAGCTTTACTTAATACTGTCA
TTTTTGCAGACACCTTAGTTGAAGTAGGTTTAGTTGGTGTTTTAACTTTAGATAACCAAGATTTGTATGG
TCAATGGTATGATTTTGGTGATTTTATACAAACAGCCCCAGGGTTTGGTGTGGCAGTTGCAGATTCTTAC
TATTCTTATATGATGCCTATGTTGACTATGTGTCATGTATTAGATTGTGAATTATTTGTTAATGATAGTT
ATAGACAATTCGATCTTGTACAGTATGATTTTACTGATTACAAGTTAGAGTTGTTTAATAAGTATTTTAA
GTATTGGGGTATGAAGTATCATCCTAATACTGTGGATTGTGATAATGATAGGTGTATTATTCATTGTGCT
AATTTTAATATACTATTTAGTATGGTTTTACCTAATACTTGTTTTGGTCCCCTTGTTAGACAAATTTTTG
TAGATGGTGTACCGTTTGTTGTTTCTATTGGTTACCATTACAAAGAGTTAGGTGTAGTTATGAACTTAGA
TGTTGACACACACCGTTATCGTTTGTCTCTTAAAGATTTACTTCTTTATGCAGCAGATCCTGCTATGCAC
GTTGCATCTGCTAGTGCTCTGCTTGATTTACGAACTTGTTGTTTTAGTGTAGCTGCCATTACAAGTGGTA
TAAAATTTCAAACTGTAAAACCAGGTAACTTTAACCAAGACTTTTACGAGTTTGTTAAAAGTAAAGGCTT
GTTTAAAGAGGGTAGTACAGTTGATTTGAAACATTTTTTCTTTACTCAAGATGGTAATGCTGCAATTACT
GATTATAATTATTATAAGTATAATTTACCTACTATGGTTGATATTAAGCAGTTATTGTTTGTATTAGAAG
TTGTTTATAAATATTTTGAAATTTATGATGGTGGTTGTATACCAGCATCACAAGTTATTGTTAATAATTA
TGATAAAAGTGCTGGTTATCCATTTAATAAATTTGGTAAAGCCAGACTTTATTATGAGGCATTATCATTT
GAGGAACAGAATGAAATTTATGCATATACTAAACGTAATGTTCTGCCCACCTTAACTCAAATGAATTTAA
AATATGCTATCAGTGCTAAGAATAGAGCTCGCACTGTAGCAGGTGTTTCTATTCTTAGTACTATGACAGG
CCGAATGTTCCATCAAAAATGTTTGAAGAGTATAGCAGCTACCCGAGGTGTTCCTGTTGTTATAGGAACC
ACTAAATTTTATGGTGGTTGGGACGATATGTTACGTCATCTTATAAAGGATGTTGACAACCCTGTTCTTA
TGGGTTGGGATTATCCTAAATGTGATCGTGCTATGCCAAATATTTTGCGTATTGTTAGTAGTTTAGTTTT
GGCCCGCAAACATGAATTTTGTTGTTCACATGGTGATAGATTTTATCGCCTTGCGAATGAATGTGCTCAA
GTTTTGAGTGAAATAGTTATGTGTGGCGGTTGCTATTATGTTAAGCCTGGTGGTACTAGCAGTGGTGATG
CAACTACTGCTTTTGCTAATTCTGTTTTTAATATATGTCAGGCTGTTACTGCTAATGTTTGTTCTCTTAT
GGCCTGTAATGGCCATAAGATTGAAGATTTAAGTATACGCAATTTACAAAAACGCTTATACTCTAATGTT
TATCGTACAGATTATGTTGATTATACATTTGTTAATGAGTATTATGAATTTTTATGTAAGCATTTTAGTA
TGATGATTTTGAGTGATGATGGTGTTGTCTGTTATAACTCTGATTATGCTAGTAAGGGTTATATAGCTAA
TATAAGTGTTTTTCAACAAGTTTTGTACTATCAGAATAATGTCTTTATGTCTGAATCTAAATGTTGGGTT
GAAAATGATATTACTAATGGTCCTCATGAATTTTGTTCCCAACATACTATGTTAGTTAAGATAGATGGTG
ATTATGTTTATTTACCATATCCAGATCCTTCTAGAATTTTAGGAGCTGGTTGTTTTGTTGATGATTTATT
GAAGACTGACAGTGTTCTTTTGATAGAGCGCTTTGTAAGTCTAGCTATAGATGCTTACCCTTTAGTACAT
CATGAAAATGAAGAATACCAAAAAGTCTTTCGTGTATATTTAGAATATATAAAAAAACTGTATAATGATC
TTGGTACTCAGATCTTAGATAGTTATAGTGTTATTTTAAGTACTTGTGATGGTTTAAAGTTTACTGAAGA
ATCATTTTACAAGAATATGTATTTAAAAAGTGCCGTGATGCAGCTTAATTAAGACGCGATCGCGGCCTCA
TGGGCCCAGCTTTCTTGTACAAAGTTGGCATTATAAAAAATAATTGCTCATCAATTTGTTGCAACGAACA
GGTCACTATCAGTCAAAATAAAATCATTATTTGCCATCCAGCTGATATCCCCTATAGTGAGTCGTATTAC
ATGGTCATAGCTGTTTCCTGGCAGCTCTGGCCCGTGTCTCAAAATCTCTGATGTTACATTGCACAAGATA
AAAATATATCATCATGCCTCCTCTAGACCAGCCAGGACAGAAATGCCTCGACTTCGCTGCTACCCAAGGT
TGCCGGGTGACGCACACCGTGGAAACGGATGAAGGCACGAACCCAGTGGACATAAGCCTGTTCGGTTCGT
AAGCTGTAATGCAAGTAGCGTATGCGCTCACGCAACTGGTCCAGAACCTTGACCGAACGCAGCGGTGGTA
ACGGCGCAGTGGCGGTTTTCATGGCTTGTTATGACTGTTTTTTTGGGGTACAGTCTATGCCTCGGGCATC
CAAGCAGCAAGCGCGTTACGCCGTGGGTCGATGTTTGATGTTATGGAGCAGCAACGATGTTACGCAGCAG
GGCAGTCGCCCTAAAACAAAGTTAAACATTATGAGGGAAGCGGTGATCGCCGAAGTATCGACTCAACTAT
CAGAGGTAGTTGGCGTCATCGAGCGCCATCTCGAACCGACGTTGCTGGCCGTACATTTGTACGGCTCCGC
AGTGGATGGCGGCCTGAAGCCACACAGTGATATTGATTTGCTGGTTACGGTGACCGTAAGGCTTGATGAA
ACAACGCGGCGAGCTTTGATCAACGACCTTTTGGAAACTTCGGCTTCCCCTGGAGAGAGCGAGATTCTCC
GCGCTGTAGAAGTCACCATTGTTGTGCACGACGACATCATTCCGTGGCGTTATCCAGCTAAGCGCGAACT
GCAATTTGGAGAATGGCAGCGCAATGACATTCTTGCAGGTATCTTCGAGCCAGCCACGATCGACATTGAT
CTGGCTATCTTGCTGACAAAAGCAAGAGAACATAGCGTTGCCTTGGTAGGTCCAGCGGCGGAGGAACTCT
TTGATCCGGTTCCTGAACAGGATCTATTTGAGGCGCTAAATGAAACCTTAACGCTATGGAACTCGCCGCC
CGACTGGGCTGGCGATGAGCGAAATGTAGTGCTTACGTTGTCCCGCATTTGGTACAGCGCAGTAACCGGC
AAAATCGCGCCGAAGGATGTCGCTGCCGACTGGGCAATGGAGCGCCTGCCGGCCCAGTATCAGCCCGTCA
TACTTGAAGCTAGACAGGCTTATCTTGGACAAGAAGAAGATCGCTTGGCCTCGCGCGCAGATCAGTTGGA
AGAATTTGTCCACTACGTGAAAGGCGAGATCACCAAGGTAGTCGGCAAATAACCCTCGAGCCACCCATGA
CCAAAATCCCTTAACGTGAGTTACGCGTCGTTCCACTGAGCGTCAGACCCCGTAGAAAAGATCAAAGGAT
CTTCTTGAGATCCTTTTTTTCTGCGCGTAATCTGCTGCTTGCAAACAAAAAAACCACCGCTACCAGCGGT
GGTTTGTTTGCCGGATCAAGAGCTACCAACTCTTTTTCCGAAGGTAACTGGCTTCAGCAGAGCGCAGATA
CCAAATACTGTTCTTCTAGTGTAGCCGTAGTTAGGCCACCACTTCAAGAACTCTGTAGCACCGCCTACAT
ACCTCGCTCTGCTAATCCTGTTACCAGTGGCTGCTGCCAGTGGCGATAAGTCGTGTCTTACCGGGTTGGA
CTCAAGACGATAGTTACCGGATAAGGCGCAGCGGTCGGGCTGAACGGGGGGTTCGTGCACACAGCCCAGC
TTGGAGCGAACGACCTACACCGAACTGAGATACCTACAGCGTGAGCTATGAGAAAGCGCCACGCTTCCCG
AAGGGAGAAAGGCGGACAGGTATCCGGTAAGCGGCAGGGTCGGAACAGGAGAGCGCACGAGGGAGCTTCC
AGGGGGAAACGCCTGGTATCTTTATAGTCCTGTCGGGTTTCGCCACCTCTGACTTGAGCGTCGATTTTTG
TGATGCTCGTCAGGGGGGCGGAGCCTATGGAAAAACGCCAGCAACGCGGCCTTTTTACGGTTCCTGGCCT
TTTGCTGGCCTTTTGCTCACATGTTCTTTCCTGCGTTATCCCCTGATTCTGTGGATAACCGTATTACCGC
CTTTGAGTGAGCTGATACCGCTCGCCGCAGCCGAACGACCGAGCGCAGCGAGTCAGTGAGCGAGGAAGCG
GAAGAGCGCCCAATACGCAAACCGCCTCTCCCCGCGCGTTGGCCGATTCATTAATGCAGCTGGCACGACA
GGTTTCCCGACTGGAAAGCGGGCAGTGAGCGCAACGCAATTAATACGCGTACCGCTAGCCAGGAAGAGTT
TGTAGAAACGCAAAAAGGCCATCCGTCAGGATGGCCTTCTGCTTAGTTTGATGCCTGGCAGTTTATGGCG
GGCGTCCTGCCCGCCACCCTCCGGGCCGTTGCTTCACAACGTTCAAATCCGCTCCCGGCGGATTTGTCCT
ACTCAGGAGAGCGTTCACCGACAAACAACAGATAAAACGAAAGGCCCAGTCTTCCGACTGAGCCTTTCGT
TTTATTTGATGCCTGGCAGTTCCCTACTCTCGCGTTAACGCTAGCATGGATGTTTTCCCAGTCACGACGT
TGTAAAACGACGGCCAGTCTTAAGCTCGGGCCC
Features (pLannotate 1.2.2; 12 found; start..end, strand, type, name):
      1..97      +  protein_bind   attL1: mutant version of attL; recombination site for the Gateway® LR reaction LR Clonase™
    115..2913    +  CDS            rep (fragment): R1AB_CVMA5 - Experimental evidence at protein level: Swiss-Prot protein existence level 1. [2'-O-methyltransferase]: Methyltransferase that mediates mRNA cap 2'-O-ribose methylation to the 5'-cap structure of viral mRNAs. N7-methyl guanosine cap is a prerequisite for binding of nsp16. Therefore plays an essential role in viral mRNAs cap methylation which is essential to evade immune system. From Murine coronavirus (strain A59) (MHV-A59) (Murine hepatitis virus).
   2945..3043    -  protein_bind   attL2: mutant version of attL; recombination site for the Gateway® LR reaction LR Clonase™
   3061..3079    -  promoter       T7 promoter: promoter for bacteriophage T7 RNA polymerase
   3269..3292    +  promoter       Pc promoter (fragment): intI1 (promoter lies within the coding sequence); class 1 integron promoter
   3468..3524    +  CDS            GmR (fragment): gentamycin acetyltransferase; aacC1; confers resistance to gentamycin
   3531..4322    +  CDS            SmR: aminoglycoside adenylyltransferase (Murphy, 1985); aadA; confers resistance to spectinomycin and streptomycin
   4415..5003    +  rep_origin     ori: high-copy-number ColE1/pMB1/pBR322/pUC origin of replication
   5186..5278    +  CDS            lacI (fragment): lac repressor; lacI; The lac repressor binds to the lac operator to inhibit transcription in E. coli. This inhibition can be relieved by adding lactose or isopropyl-β-D-thiogalactopyranoside (IPTG).
   5333..5360    -  terminator     rrnB T2 terminator: transcription terminator T2 from the E. coli rrnB gene
   5492..5535    +  terminator     rrnB T1 terminator: Escherichia coli rrnB; transcription terminator T1 from the E. coli rrnB gene
   5582..5618    -  CDS            lacZα (fragment): LacZα fragment of β-galactosidase; lacZ fragment
