[The description below was written by a language model from this plasmid's Addgene catalogue record and pLannotate feature annotations shown in this document.]
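Description:
pEntry_HCoV-HKU1-nsp12 is a Gateway-compatible Entry clone built on the pENTR223.1 backbone (SfiI-cloning variant) and carrying the coding sequence for non-structural protein 12 (nsp12) of human coronavirus HKU1, a segment of the viral ORF1ab replicase polyprotein. It is propagated in E. coli as a high-copy plasmid through a ColE1/pUC-type origin and selected with spectinomycin via the aadA (SmR) aminoglycoside adenylyltransferase gene, which sits downstream of a class 1 integron Pc promoter fragment and a short gentamicin-resistance remnant. Other small annotated fragments (lacI, lacZα) are backbone relics, and rrnB T1 and T2 terminators help insulate the cloning region from read-through transcription.

The roughly 2.8 kb insert was synthesized commercially and cloned between SfiI sites, placing it between attL1 and attL2. These sites allow LR Clonase-mediated transfer of the ORF into any attR-containing Destination vector, so the entry clone itself has no promoter positioned to express the insert; the T7 promoter lies outside attL2. The automated annotation labels the ORF as a fragment of the murine hepatitis virus replicase polyprotein, with a description of the 2'-O-methyltransferase domain. This reflects homology to a related coronavirus polyprotein entry rather than the identity or function of the insert, which the catalogue gives as HKU1 nsp12. According to the depositor, the 5′ linker supplies an ATG flanked by BamHI sites and the 3′ linker provides a stop codon bracketed by PacI and AsiSI sites, an arrangement that suggests the start and stop codons can be removed by restriction digestion to permit N- or C-terminal fusions. The plasmid belongs to a collection of human coronavirus protein-coding Entry clones intended as a flexible resource for moving viral ORFs into diverse expression and assay vectors.
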