Addgene plasmid #168909: pEntry_HCoV-HKU1-nsp12
Purpose: Gateway-compatible Entry vector
Depositing lab: Pascal Falter-Braun. Depositing organization: Helmholtz Munich. Publication: A resource of human coronavirus protein-coding sequences in a flexible, multipurpose Gateway Entry clone collection. Weller B, Lin CW, Pogoutse O, Sauer M, Marin-de la Rosa N, Strobel A, Young V, Knapp JJ, Rayhan A, Falter C, Kim DK, Roth FP, Falter-Braun P. G3 (Bethesda). 2023 Jul 5;13(7):jkad105. doi: 10.1093/g3journal/jkad105. PubMed 37267226.
Backbone
  Vector backbone: pENTR223.1*SfiI
  Backbone size w/o insert (bp): 2800
  Vector type: Gateway-compatible Entry vector
Growth in bacteria
  Bacterial resistance: Spectinomycin, 50 μg/mL
  Growth temperature: 37°C
  Growth strain: DH5alpha
  Copy number: High Copy
Gene/Insert
  Gene/Insert name: HCoV-HKU1-nsp12 (alt name: nsp12)
  Species: Other
  Insert size (bp): 2784
  Entrez Gene: ORF1ab (a.k.a. HCHV1gp1)
  Cloning method: Restriction Enzyme; 5′ cloning site SfiI (unknown if destroyed); 3′ cloning site SfiI (unknown if destroyed)
  Sequencing primers: 5′ M13 uni (-21); 3′ M13 rev (-29)
Resource information
  A portion of this plasmid was derived from a plasmid made by: Synthesized by Twist Bioscience
Terms and licenses: Academic/Nonprofit Terms; Industry Terms: Not Available to Industry
Depositor comments: 5'-linker: SfiI-BamHI-ATG-BamHI (GGCCGTCAaggccaggatccatgggatcc), 3'-linker: PacI-TAA-AsiSI-SfiI (cttaatTAAgacgcgatcgcggcctcatGGGCC).
How to cite: pEntry_HCoV-HKU1-nsp12 was a gift from Pascal Falter-Braun (Addgene plasmid # 168909 ; http://n2t.net/addgene:168909 ; RRID:Addgene_168909)
