>Addgene plasmid #168909 | pEntry_HCoV-HKU1-nsp12 | depositor partial sequence | sequence record 327382 | gene-specific Insert sequence
TCTAAAGATTTAAATTTTTTAAACGGGTTCGGGGTACTAGTGTGAATGCCCGGCTAGTACCCTGTGCTAG
TGGTTTATCTACTGATGTTCAATTAAGGGCATTTGACATTTGTAATACCAATAGAGCTGGTATAGGTTTA
TATTATAAAGTGAATTGTTGCCGTTTTCAGCGTATAGATGACGACGGTAATAAATTGGATAAGTTCTTTG
TTGTCAAAAGAACTAATTTAGAAGTTTATAATAAAGAGAAAACTTATTATGAGTTGACTAAAAGTTGTGG
TGTTGTGGCTGAACATGATTTCTTTACATTTGATATTGATGGTAGTCGCGTGCCACATATAGTTCGTAGG
AATCTTTCAAAGTATACTATGTTAGATCTTTGCTATGCATTGCGTCATTTTGATCGTAATGATTGTTCAA
TATTGTGTGAAATTCTTTGTGAGTATGCTGATTGTAAAGAATCCTACTTTTCTAAGAAAGATTGGTATGA
TTTTGTTGAAAATCCTGATATTATTAATATATATAAAAAATTAGGCCCTATTTTTAATAGAGCTTTACTT
AATACTGTCATTTTTGCAGACACCTTAGTTGAAGTAGGTTTAGTTGGTGTTTTAACTTTAGATAACCAAG
ATTTGTATGGTCAATGGTATGATTTTGGTGATTTTATACAAACAGCCCCAGGGTTTGGTGTGGCAGTTGC
AGATTCTTACTATTCTTATATGATGCCTATGTTGACTATGTGTCATGTATTAGATTGTGAATTATTTGTT
AATGATAGTTATAGACAATTCGATCTTGTACAGTATGATTTTACTGATTACAAGTTAGAGTTGTTTAATA
AGTATTTTAAGTATTGGGGTATGAAGTATCATCCTAATACTGTGGATTGTGATAATGATAGGTGTATTAT
TCATTGTGCTAATTTTAATATACTATTTAGTATGGTTTTACCTAATACTTGTTTTGGTCCCCTTGTTAGA
CAAATTTTTGTAGATGGTGTACCGTTTGTTGTTTCTATTGGTTACCATTACAAAGAGTTAGGTGTAGTTA
TGAACTTAGATGTTGACACACACCGTTATCGTTTGTCTCTTAAAGATTTACTTCTTTATGCAGCAGATCC
TGCTATGCACGTTGCATCTGCTAGTGCTCTGCTTGATTTACGAACTTGTTGTTTTAGTGTAGCTGCCATT
ACAAGTGGTATAAAATTTCAAACTGTAAAACCAGGTAACTTTAACCAAGACTTTTACGAGTTTGTTAAAA
GTAAAGGCTTGTTTAAAGAGGGTAGTACAGTTGATTTGAAACATTTTTTCTTTACTCAAGATGGTAATGC
TGCAATTACTGATTATAATTATTATAAGTATAATTTACCTACTATGGTTGATATTAAGCAGTTATTGTTT
GTATTAGAAGTTGTTTATAAATATTTTGAAATTTATGATGGTGGTTGTATACCAGCATCACAAGTTATTG
TTAATAATTATGATAAAAGTGCTGGTTATCCATTTAATAAATTTGGTAAAGCCAGACTTTATTATGAGGC
ATTATCATTTGAGGAACAGAATGAAATTTATGCATATACTAAACGTAATGTTCTGCCCACCTTAACTCAA
ATGAATTTAAAATATGCTATCAGTGCTAAGAATAGAGCTCGCACTGTAGCAGGTGTTTCTATTCTTAGTA
CTATGACAGGCCGAATGTTCCATCAAAAATGTTTGAAGAGTATAGCAGCTACCCGAGGTGTTCCTGTTGT
TATAGGAACCACTAAATTTTATGGTGGTTGGGACGATATGTTACGTCATCTTATAAAGGATGTTGACAAC
CCTGTTCTTATGGGTTGGGATTATCCTAAATGTGATCGTGCTATGCCAAATATTTTGCGTATTGTTAGTA
GTTTAGTTTTGGCCCGCAAACATGAATTTTGTTGTTCACATGGTGATAGATTTTATCGCCTTGCGAATGA
ATGTGCTCAAGTTTTGAGTGAAATAGTTATGTGTGGCGGTTGCTATTATGTTAAGCCTGGTGGTACTAGC
AGTGGTGATGCAACTACTGCTTTTGCTAATTCTGTTTTTAATATATGTCAGGCTGTTACTGCTAATGTTT
GTTCTCTTATGGCCTGTAATGGCCATAAGATTGAAGATTTAAGTATACGCAATTTACAAAAACGCTTATA
CTCTAATGTTTATCGTACAGATTATGTTGATTATACATTTGTTAATGAGTATTATGAATTTTTATGTAAG
CATTTTAGTATGATGATTTTGAGTGATGATGGTGTTGTCTGTTATAACTCTGATTATGCTAGTAAGGGTT
ATATAGCTAATATAAGTGTTTTTCAACAAGTTTTGTACTATCAGAATAATGTCTTTATGTCTGAATCTAA
ATGTTGGGTTGAAAATGATATTACTAATGGTCCTCATGAATTTTGTTCCCAACATACTATGTTAGTTAAG
ATAGATGGTGATTATGTTTATTTACCATATCCAGATCCTTCTAGAATTTTAGGAGCTGGTTGTTTTGTTG
ATGATTTATTGAAGACTGACAGTGTTCTTTTGATAGAGCGCTTTGTAAGTCTAGCTATAGATGCTTACCC
TTTAGTACATCATGAAAATGAAGAATACCAAAAAGTCTTTCGTGTATATTTAGAATATATAAAAAAACTG
TATAATGATCTTGGTACTCAGATCTTAGATAGTTATAGTGTTATTTTAAGTACTTGTGATGGTTTAAAGT
TTACTGAAGAATCATTTTACAAGAATATGTATTTAAAAAGTGCCGTGATGCAG
